>Addgene plasmid #211081 | pNLF1-C_CSNK2A2:1-350 | addgene full sequence | sequence record 425959 | Addgene NGS Result
TCAATATTGGCCATTAGCCATATTATTCATTGGTTATATAGCATAAATCAATATTGGCTATTGGCCATTG
CATACGTTGTATCTATATCATAATATGTACATTTATATTGGCTCATGTCCAATATGACCGCCATGTTGGC
ATTGATTATTGACTAGTTATTAATAGTAATCAATTACGGGGTCATTAGTTCATAGCCCATATATGGAGTT
CCGCGTTACATAACTTACGGTAAATGGCCCGCCTGGCTGACCGCCCAACGACCCCCGCCCATTGACGTCA
ATAATGACGTATGTTCCCATAGTAACGCCAATAGGGACTTTCCATTGACGTCAATGGGTGGAGTATTTAC
GGTAAACTGCCCACTTGGCAGTACATCAAGTGTATCATATGCCAAGTCCGCCCCCTATTGACGTCAATGA
CGGTAAATGGCCCGCCTGGCATTATGCCCAGTACATGACCTTACGGGACTTTCCTACTTGGCAGTACATC
TACGTATTAGTCATCGCTATTACCATGGTGATGCGGTTTTGGCAGTACACCAATGGGCGTGGATAGCGGT
TTGACTCACGGGGATTTCCAAGTCTCCACCCCATTGACGTCAATGGGAGTTTGTTTTGGCACCAAAATCA
ACGGGACTTTCCAAAATGTCGTAATAACCCCGCCCCGTTGACGCAAATGGGCGGTAGGCGTGTACGGTGG
GAGGTCTATATAAGCAGAGCTGGTTTAGTGAACCGTCAGATCACTAGAAGCTTTATTGCGGTAGTTTATC
ACAGTTAAATTGCTAACGCAGTCAGTGCTTCTGACACAACAGTCTCGAACTTAAGCTGCAGAAGTTGGTC
GTGAGGCACTGGGCAGGTAAGTATCAAGGTTACAAGACAGGTTTAAGGAGACCAATAGAAACTGGGCTTG
TCGAGACAGAGAAGACTCTTGCGTTTCTGATAGGCACCTATTGGTCTTACTGACATCCACTTTGCCTTTC
TCTCCACAGGTGTCCACTCCCAGTTCAATTACAGCTCTTAAGGCTAGAGTATTAATACGACTCACTATAG
GGCTAGCAAAGCGATCGCTTCCGAATTCGCCACCATGCCCGGCCCGGCCGCGGGCAGCAGGGCCCGGGTC
TACGCCGAGGTGAACAGTCTGAGGAGCCGCGAGTACTGGGACTACGAGGCTCACGTCCCGAGCTGGGGTA
ATCAAGATGATTACCAACTGGTTCGAAAACTTGGTCGGGGAAAATATAGTGAAGTATTTGAGGCCATTAA
TATCACCAACAATGAGAGAGTGGTTGTAAAAATCCTGAAGCCAGTGAAGAAAAAGAAGATAAAACGAGAG
GTTAAGATTCTGGAGAACCTTCGTGGTGGAACAAATATCATTAAGCTGATTGACACTGTAAAGGACCCCG
TGTCAAAGACACCAGCTTTGGTATTTGAATATATCAATAATACAGATTTTAAGCAACTCTACCAGATCCT
GACAGACTTTGATATCCGGTTTTATATGTATGAACTACTTAAAGCTCTGGATTACTGCCACAGCAAGGGA
ATCATGCACAGGGATGTGAAACCTCACAATGTCATGATAGATCACCAACAGAAAAAGCTGCGACTGATAG
ATTGGGGTCTGGCAGAATTCTATCATCCTGCTCAGGAGTACAATGTTCGTGTAGCCTCAAGGTACTTCAA
GGGACCAGAGCTCCTCGTGGACTATCAGATGTATGATTATAGCTTGGACATGTGGAGTTTGGGCTGTATG
TTAGCAAGCATGATCTTTCGAAGGGAACCATTCTTCCATGGACAGGACAACTATGACCAGCTTGTTCGCA
TTGCCAAGGTTCTGGGTACAGAAGAACTGTATGGGTATCTGAAGAAGTATCACATAGACCTAGATCCACA
CTTCAACGATATCCTGGGACAACATTCACGGAAACGCTGGGAAAACTTTATCCATAGTGAGAACAGACAC
CTTGTCAGCCCTGAGGCCCTAGATCTTCTGGACAAACTTCTGCGATACGACCATCAACAGAGACTGACTG
CCAAAGAGGCCATGGAGCACCCATACTTCTACCCTGTGGTGAAGGAGCAGTCCCAGCCTTGTGCAGACAA
TGCTGTGCTTTCCAGTGGTCTCACGGCAGCACGATCTAGATTTGGGCCCAATTCCTGCAGGCGAGCTCTC
GGCTCGAGCGGCGTCTTCACACTCGAAGATTTCGTTGGGGACTGGCGACAGACAGCCGGCTACAACCTGG
ACCAAGTCCTTGAACAGGGAGGTGTGTCCAGTTTGTTTCAGAATCTCGGGGTGTCCGTAACTCCGATCCA
AAGGATTGTCCTGAGCGGTGAAAATGGGCTGAAGATCGACATCCATGTCATCATCCCGTATGAAGGTCTG
AGCGGCGACCAAATGGGCCAGATCGAAAAAATTTTTAAGGTGGTGTACCCTGTGGATGATCATCACTTTA
AGGTGATCCTGCACTATGGCACACTGGTAATCGACGGGGTTACGCCGAACATGATCGACTATTTCGGACG
GCCGTATGAAGGCATCGCCGTGTTCGACGGCAAAAAGATCACTGTAACAGGGACCCTGTGGAACGGCAAC
AAAATTATCGACGAGCGCCTGATCAACCCCGACGGCTCCCTGCTGTTCCGAGTAACCATCAACGGAGTGA
CCGGCTGGCGGCTGTGCGAACGCATTCTGGCGTAAGGCCGCGACTCTAGGGCATGCAAGCTGATCCGGCT
GCTAACAAAGCCCGAAAGGAAGCTGAGTTGGCTGCTGCCACCGCTGAGCAATAACTAGCATAACCCCTTG
GGGCGGCCGCTTCGAGCAGACATGATAAGATACATTGATGAGTTTGGACAAACCACAACTAGAATGCAGT
GAAAAAAATGCTTTATTTGTGAAATTTGTGATGCTATTGCTTTATTTGTAACCATTATAAGCTGCAATAA
ACAAGTTAACAACAACAATTGCATTCATTTTATGTTTCAGGTTCAGGGGGAGATGTGGGAGGTTTTTTTA
AGCAAGTAAAACCTCTACAAATGTGGTAAAATCGAATTTTAACAAAATATTAACGCTTACAATTTCCTGA
TGCGGTATTTTCTCCTTACGCATCTGTGCGGTATTTCACACCGCATACGCGGATCTGCGCAGCACCATGG
CCTGAAATAACCTCTGAAAGAGGAACTTGGTTAGGTACCTTCTGAGGCGGAAAGAACCAGCTGTGGAATG
TGTGTCAGTTAGGGTGTGGAAAGTCCCCAGGCTCCCCAGCAGGCAGAAGTATGCAAAGCATGCATCTCAA
TTAGTCAGCAACCAGGTGTGGAAAGTCCCCAGGCTCCCCAGCAGGCAGAAGTATGCAAAGCATGCATCTC
AATTAGTCAGCAACCATAGTCCCGCCCCTAACTCCGCCCATCCCGCCCCTAACTCCGCCCAGTTCCGCCC
ATTCTCCGCCCCATGGCTGACTAATTTTTTTTATTTATGCAGAGGCCGAGGCCGCCTCGGCCTCTGAGCT
ATTCCAGAAGTAGTGAGGAGGCTTTTTTGGAGGCCTAGGCTTTTGCAAAAAGCTCGATTCTTCTGACACT
AGCGCCACCATGAAGAAGCCCGAACTCACCGCTACCAGCGTTGAAAAATTTCTCATCGAGAAGTTCGACA
GTGTGAGCGACCTGATGCAGTTGTCGGAGGGCGAAGAGAGCCGAGCCTTCAGCTTCGATGTCGGCGGACG
CGGCTATGTACTGCGGGTGAATAGCTGCGCTGATGGCTTCTACAAAGACCGCTACGTGTACCGCCACTTC
GCCAGCGCTGCACTACCCATCCCCGAAGTGTTGGACATCGGCGAGTTCAGCGAGAGCCTGACATACTGCA
TCAGTAGACGCGCCCAAGGCGTTACTCTCCAAGACCTCCCCGAAACAGAGCTGCCTGCTGTGTTACAGCC
TGTCGCCGAAGCTATGGATGCTATTGCCGCCGCCGACCTCAGTCAAACCAGCGGCTTCGGCCCATTCGGG
CCCCAAGGCATCGGCCAGTACACAACCTGGCGGGATTTCATTTGCGCCATTGCTGATCCCCATGTCTACC
ACTGGCAGACCGTGATGGACGACACCGTGTCCGCCAGCGTAGCTCAAGCCCTGGACGAACTGATGCTGTG
GGCCGAAGACTGTCCCGAGGTGCGCCACCTCGTCCATGCCGACTTCGGCAGCAACAACGTCCTGACCGAC
AACGGCCGCATCACCGCCGTAATCGACTGGTCCGAAGCTATGTTCGGGGACAGTCAGTACGAGGTGGCCA
ACATCTTCTTCTGGCGGCCCTGGCTGGCTTGCATGGAGCAGCAGACTCGCTACTTCGAGCGCCGGCATCC
CGAGCTGGCCGGCAGCCCTCGTCTGCGAGCCTACATGCTGCGCATCGGCCTGGATCAGCTCTACCAGAGC
CTCGTGGACGGCAACTTCGACGATGCTGCCTGGGCTCAAGGCCGCTGCGATGCCATCGTCCGCAGCGGGG
CCGGCACCGTCGGTCGCACACAAATCGCTCGCCGGAGCGCAGCCGTATGGACCGACGGCTGCGTCGAGGT
GCTGGCCGACAGCGGCAACCGCCGGCCCAGTACACGACCGCGCGCTAAGGAGGTAGGTCGAGTTTAGACT
CTAGCCATCACGATGGCCGCAATAAAATATCTTTATTTTCATTACATCTGTGTGTTGGTTTTTTGTGTGA
ATCGATAGCGATAAGGATCCTCTTTGCGCTTGCGTTTTCCCTTGTCCAGATAGCCCAGTAGCTGACATTC
ATCCGGGGTCAGCACCGTTTCTGCGGACTGGCTTTCTACGTAATGGTTTCTTAGACGTCAGGTGGCACTT
TTCGGGGAAATGTGCGCGGAACCCCTATTTGTTTATTTTTCTAAATACATTCAAATATGTATCCGCTCAT
GAGACAATAACCCTGATAAATGCTTCAATAATATTGAAAAAGGAAGAGTATGAGTATTCAACATTTCCGT
GTCGCCCTTATTCCCTTTTTTGCGGCATTTTGCCTTCCTGTTTTTGCTCACCCAGAAACGCTGGTGAAAG
TAAAAGATGCTGAAGATCAGTTGGGTGCACGAGTGGGTTACATCGAACTGGATCTCAACAGCGGTAAGAT
CCTTGAGAGTTTTCGCCCCGAAGAACGTTTTCCAATGATGAGCACTTTCAAAGTTCTGCTATGTGGCGCG
GTATTATCCCGTATTGACGCCGGGCAAGAGCAACTCGGTCGCCGCATACACTATTCTCAGAATGACTTGG
TTGAGTACTCACCAGTCACAGAAAAGCATCTTACGGATGGCATGACAGTAAGAGAATTATGCAGTGCTGC
CATAACCATGAGTGATAACACTGCGGCCAACTTACTTCTGACAACTATCGGAGGACCGAAGGAGCTAACC
GCTTTTTTGCACAACATGGGGGATCATGTAACTCGCCTTGATCGTTGGGAACCGGAGCTGAATGAAGCCA
TACCAAACGACGAGCGTGACACCACGATGCCTGTAGCAATGGCAACAACGTTGCGCAAACTATTAACTGG
CGAACTACTTACTCTAGCTTCCCGGCAACAATTAATAGACTGGATGGAGGCGGATAAAGTTGCAGGACCA
CTTCTGCGCTCGGCCCTTCCGGCTGGCTGGTTTATTGCTGATAAATCTGGAGCCGGTGAGCGTGGGTCTC
GCGGTATCATTGCAGCACTGGGGCCAGATGGTAAGCCCTCCCGTATCGTAGTTATCTACACGACGGGGAG
TCAGGCAACTATGGATGAACGAAATAGACAGATCGCTGAGATAGGTGCCTCACTGATTAAGCATTGGTAA
TTCGAAATGACCGACCAAGCGACGCCCAACCGGTATCAGCTCACTCAAAGGCGGTAATACGGTTATCCAC
AGAATCAGGGGATAACGCAGGAAAGAACATGTGAGCAAAAGGCCAGCAAAAGGCCAGGAACCGTAAAAAG
GCCGCGTTGCTGGCGTTTTTCCATAGGCTCCGCCCCCCTGACGAGCATCACAAAAATCGACGCTCAAGTC
AGAGGTGGCGAAACCCGACAGGACTATAAAGATACCAGGCGTTTCCCCCTGGAAGCTCCCTCGTGCGCTC
TCCTGTTCCGACCCTGCCGCTTACCGGATACCTGTCCGCCTTTCTCCCTTCGGGAAGCGTGGCGCTTTCT
CATAGCTCACGCTGTAGGTATCTCAGTTCGGTGTAGGTCGTTCGCTCCAAGCTGGGCTGTGTGCACGAAC
CCCCCGTTCAGCCCGACCGCTGCGCCTTATCCGGTAACTATCGTCTTGAGTCCAACCCGGTAAGACACGA
CTTATCGCCACTGGCAGCAGCCACTGGTAACAGGATTAGCAGAGCGAGGTATGTAGGCGGTGCTACAGAG
TTCTTGAAGTGGTGGCCTAACTACGGCTACACTAGAAGGACAGTATTTGGTATCTGCGCTCTGCTGAAGC
CAGTTACCTTCGGAAAAAGAGTTGGTAGCTCTTGATCCGGCAAACAAACCACCGCTGGTAGCGGTGGTTT
TTTTGTTTGCAAGCAGCAGATTACGCGCAGAAAAAAAGGATTTCAAGAAGATCCTTTGATCTTTTCTACG
GGGTCTGACGCTCAGTGGAACGAAAACTCACGTTAAGGGATTTTGGTCATGAGATTATCAAAAAGGATCT
TCACCTAGATCCTTTTATAGTCCGGAAATACAGGAACGCACGCTGGATGGCCCTTCGCTGGGATGGTGAA
ACCATGAAAAATGGCAGCTTCAGTGGATTAAGTGGGGGTAATGTGGCCTGTACCCTCTGGTTGCATAGGT
ATTCATACGGTTAAAATTTATCAGGCGCGATTGCGGCAGTTTTTCGGGTGGTTTGTTGCCATTTTTACCT
GTCTGCTGCCGTGATCGCGCTGAACGCGTTTTAGCGGTGCGTACAATTAAGGGATTATGGTAAATCCACT
TACTGTCTGCCCTCGTAGCCATCGAGATAAACCGCAGTACTCCGGCCACGATGCGTCCGGCGTAGAGGAT
CGAGATCT
Features (pLannotate 1.2.2; 20 found; start..end, strand, type, name):
    140..517     +  enhancer       CMV enhancer: human cytomegalovirus immediate early enhancer
    519..718     +  promoter       CMV promoter: human cytomegalovirus (CMV) immediate early promoter
    857..989     +  intron         chimeric intron: chimera between introns from human β-globin and immunoglobulin heavy chain genes
   1033..1051    +  promoter       T7 promoter: promoter for bacteriophage T7 RNA polymerase
   1085..2134    +  CDS            CSNK2A2: CSK22_HUMAN - Also known as CK2A2. Experimental evidence at protein level: Swiss-Prot protein existence level 1. Catalytic subunit of a constitutively active serine/threonine-protein kinase complex that phosphorylates a large number of substrates containing acidic residues C-terminal to the phosphorylated serine or threonine. Regulates numerous cellular processes, such as cell cycle progression, apoptosis and transcription, as well as viral infection. May act as a regulatory node which integrates and coordinates numerous signals leading to an appropriate cellular response. During mitosis, func
   2183..2695    +  CDS            Nluc: NanoLuc® luciferase human codon-optimized
   2728..2777    +  CDS            SET1 (fragment): solubility-enhancement tag derived from T7 phage gene 10B
   2785..2804    +  terminator     T7 terminator (fragment): transcription terminator for bacteriophage T7 RNA polymerase
   2826..2947    -  polyA_signal   SV40 poly(A) signal: SV40 polyadenylation signal
   2970..3038    -  CDS            large T antigen (fragment): large T antigen from SV40 (simian virus 40)
   3043..3075    +  rep_origin     M13 ori (fragment): M13 bacteriophage origin of replication; arrow indicates direction of (+) strand synthesis
   3076..3127    -  misc_feature   bom (fragment): basis of mobility region from pBR322
   3192..3549    +  promoter       SV40 promoter: SV40 enhancer and early promoter
   3580..4602    +  CDS            hph: KHYB_ECOLX - Experimental evidence at protein level: Swiss-Prot protein existence level 1. The aminoglycoside phosphotransferases achieve inactivation of their antibiotic substrates by phosphorylation. Only phosphorylates hygromycin and closely related compounds such as demethyl analogs and destomycin. From Escherichia coli.
   4641..4689    +  polyA_signal   poly(A) signal: synthetic polyadenylation signal
   4710..4802    -  CDS            tnpA (fragment): TN5P_ECOLX - Also known as tnp. Experimental evidence at protein level: Swiss-Prot protein existence level 1. Mediates transposition of transposon Tn5 by a 'cut and paste' mechanism. First, the monomeric transposase binds the 19 bp inverted DNA repeats flanking the transposon. Then, dimerization of the DNA- bound transposase creates a synaptic DNA complex. After nicking of the first DNA strand, excision of the transposon proceeds through a series of intermediates. The transposase then mediates the insertion of the transposon at a new site by strand transfer. The activity of the wild- type tran
   4845..4949    +  promoter       AmpR promoter: bla
   4950..5810    +  CDS            AmpR: β-lactamase; bla; confers resistance to ampicillin, carbenicillin, and related antibiotics
   5968..6556    -  rep_origin     ori: high-copy-number ColE1/pMB1/pBR322/pUC origin of replication
   6672..6955    +  misc_feature   cer region: ColE1-derived recombination site that helps to maintain plasmids as monomers
