[The description below was written by a language model from this plasmid's Addgene catalogue record and pLannotate feature annotations shown in this document.]
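Description:
pNLF1-C_CSNK2A2:1-350 is a mammalian expression plasmid of about 7 kb built on the commercial pNLF1-C backbone, which is designed for appending NanoLuc luciferase to the C-terminus of a protein of interest. It is propagated in E. coli as a high-copy plasmid through a ColE1/pUC-type origin with ampicillin selection (AmpR under its own bla promoter). A ColE1-derived cer site is also annotated, which helps keep the plasmid in monomeric form. For selection in mammalian cells, an SV40 enhancer/early promoter drives the hygromycin phosphotransferase gene (hph), followed by a synthetic polyadenylation signal.

The payload is the wild-type, full-length human CSNK2A2 coding sequence (residues M1–R350, 1050 bp), encoding the alpha-prime catalytic subunit of the serine/threonine kinase CK2. It was derived from a Mammalian Gene Collection clone and inserted by ligation-independent cloning between retained EcoRI and XbaI sites. Transcription comes from the CMV immediate-early enhancer and promoter, followed by a chimeric β-globin/immunoglobulin intron that generally improves expression. A T7 promoter sits just upstream of the insert and could support in vitro transcription. The kinase is fused through a short linker to human codon-optimised NanoLuc, and an SV40 poly(A) signal is annotated downstream of the cassette. Several short fragment annotations (SET1, T7 terminator, large T antigen, M13 ori, bom, tnpA) are likely backbone remnants or partial matches rather than functional elements.

The stated purpose is mammalian expression of NanoLuc-tagged CSNK2A2. Such small, bright luciferase fusions are commonly used as donors in bioluminescence-based assays such as BRET, although the record does not specify a particular assay.
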