Addgene plasmid #211081: pNLF1-C_CSNK2A2:1-350
Purpose: Mammalian expression of full-length human CSNK2A2. C-terminal NanoLuc luciferase tag.
Depositing lab: Cheryl Arrowsmith. Depositing organization: University of Toronto. Publication: A Target Class Ligandability Evaluation of WD40 Repeat-Containing Proteins. Ackloo S, Li F, Szewczyk M, Seitova A, Loppnau P, Zeng H, Xu J, Ahmad S, Arnautova YA, Baghaie AJ, Beldar S, Bolotokova A, Centrella PA, Chau I, Clark MA, Cuozzo JW, Dehghani-Tafti S, Disch JS, Dong A, Dumas A, Feng JA, Ghiabi P, Gibson E, Gilmer J, Goldman B, Green SR, Guie MA, Guilinger JP, Harms N, Herasymenko O, Houliston S, Hutchinson A, Kearnes S, Keefe AD, Kimani SW, Kramer T, Kutera M, Kwak HA, Lento C, Li Y, Liu J, Loup J, Machado RAC, Mulhern CJ, Perveen S, Righetto GL, Riley P, Shrestha S, Sigel EA, Silva M, Sintchak MD, Slakman BL, Taylor RD, Thompson J, Torng W, Underkoffler C, von Rechenberg M, Walsh RT, Watson I, Wilson DJ, Wolf E, Yadav M, Yazdi AK, Zhang J, Zhang Y, Santhakumar V, Edwards AM, Barsyte-Lovejoy D, Schapira M, Brown PJ, Halabelian L, Arrowsmith CH. J Med Chem. 2025 Jan 23;68(2):1092-1112. doi: 10.1021/acs.jmedchem.4c02010. Epub 2024 Nov 4. PubMed 39495097.
Backbone
  Vector backbone: pNLF1-C
  Backbone manufacturer: Promega
  Vector type: Mammalian Expression
  Selectable markers: Hygromycin
Growth in bacteria
  Bacterial resistance: Ampicillin, 100 μg/mL
  Growth temperature: 37°C
  Growth strain: DH5alpha
  Copy number: High Copy
Gene/Insert
  Gene/Insert name: CSNK2A2:M1-R350
  Species: H. sapiens (human)
  Insert size (bp): 1050
  Mutation: wild type
  Entrez Gene: CSNK2A2 (a.k.a. CK2A2, CK2alpha', CSNK2A1)
  Promoter: CMV
  Tag / fusion protein: NanoLuc luciferase (C terminal on insert)
  Cloning method: Ligation Independent Cloning
  Sequencing primers: 5′ ttacagctcttaaggctagag; 3′ agccggctgtctgtcgccag
Resource information
  A portion of this plasmid was derived from a plasmid made by: Mammalian Gene Collection (BC008812)
Terms and licenses: Academic/Nonprofit Terms; Industry Terms: Not Available to Industry
Depositor comments: 5' Cloning Site: EcoR1 (not destroyed), 3' Cloning Site: Xba1 (not destroyed). C terminal tag: srfgpnscrralgssgvftledfvgdwrqtagynldqvleqggvsslfqnlgvsvtpiqrivlsgenglkidihviipyeglsgdqmgqiekifkvvypvddhhfkvilhygtlvidgvtpnmidyfgrpyegiavfdgkkitvtgtlwngnkiiderlinpdgsllfrvtingvtgwrlcerila.
How to cite: pNLF1-C_CSNK2A2:1-350 was a gift from Cheryl Arrowsmith (Addgene plasmid # 211081 ; http://n2t.net/addgene:211081 ; RRID:Addgene_211081)
