>Addgene plasmid #211081 | pNLF1-C_CSNK2A2:1-350 | depositor partial sequence | sequence record 411642 | Insert sequence
ATGCCCGGCCCGGCCGCGGGCAGCAGGGCCCGGGTCTACGCCGAGGTGAACAGTCTGAGGAGCCGCGAGT
ACTGGGACTACGAGGCTCACGTCCCGAGCTGGGGTAATCAAGATGATTACCAACTGGTTCGAAAACTTGG
TCGGGGAAAATATAGTGAAGTATTTGAGGCCATTAATATCACCAACAATGAGAGAGTGGTTGTAAAAATC
CTGAAGCCAGTGAAGAAAAAGAAGATAAAACGAGAGGTTAAGATTCTGGAGAACCTTCGTGGTGGAACAA
ATATCATTAAGCTGATTGACACTGTAAAGGACCCCGTGTCAAAGACACCAGCTTTGGTATTTGAATATAT
CAATAATACAGATTTTAAGCAACTCTACCAGATCCTGACAGACTTTGATATCCGGTTTTATATGTATGAA
CTACTTAAAGCTCTGGATTACTGCCACAGCAAGGGAATCATGCACAGGGATGTGAAACCTCACAATGTCA
TGATAGATCACCAACAGAAAAAGCTGCGACTGATAGATTGGGGTCTGGCAGAATTCTATCATCCTGCTCA
GGAGTACAATGTTCGTGTAGCCTCAAGGTACTTCAAGGGACCAGAGCTCCTCGTGGACTATCAGATGTAT
GATTATAGCTTGGACATGTGGAGTTTGGGCTGTATGTTAGCAAGCATGATCTTTCGAAGGGAACCATTCT
TCCATGGACAGGACAACTATGACCAGCTTGTTCGCATTGCCAAGGTTCTGGGTACAGAAGAACTGTATGG
GTATCTGAAGAAGTATCACATAGACCTAGATCCACACTTCAACGATATCCTGGGACAACATTCACGGAAA
CGCTGGGAAAACTTTATCCATAGTGAGAACAGACACCTTGTCAGCCCTGAGGCCCTAGATCTTCTGGACA
AACTTCTGCGATACGACCATCAACAGAGACTGACTGCCAAAGAGGCCATGGAGCACCCATACTTCTACCC
TGTGGTGAAGGAGCAGTCCCAGCCTTGTGCAGACAATGCTGTGCTTTCCAGTGGTCTCACGGCAGCACGA
